Addgene plasmid #214284: pIRES-mCerulean-FRB-KRas/N12-KRas/13C(Q61L)-FKBP-mVenus-CAAX
Purpose: Express split-KRas fragments that are fused with CIDs and FPs
Depositing lab: Cliff Stains. Depositing organization: University of Virginia. Publication: Standardized Parts for Activation of Small GTPase Signaling in Living Cells. He Y, Faulkner BM, Roberti MA, Bassford DK, Stains C. Angew Chem Int Ed Engl. 2024 Jul 26:e202403499. doi: 10.1002/anie.202403499. PubMed 39058298.
Backbone
  Vector backbone: pIRES
  Backbone manufacturer: Takara Bio
  Backbone size w/o insert (bp): 6105
  Vector type: Mammalian Expression
  Selectable markers: Neomycin (select with G418)
Growth in bacteria
  Bacterial resistance: Ampicillin, 100 μg/mL
  Growth temperature: 37°C
  Growth strain: NEB Stable
  Copy number: High Copy
Gene/Insert 1
  Gene/Insert name: Split-KRas fragments fused with CIDs and FPs (alt name: mCerulean-FRB-KRas/N12)
  Species: H. sapiens (human)
  Insert size (bp): 1098
  Entrez Gene: KRAS (a.k.a. 'C-K-RAS, C-K-RAS, CFC2, K-RAS2A, K-RAS2B, K-RAS4A, K-RAS4B, K-Ras, K-Ras 2, KI-RAS, KRAS1, KRAS2, NS, NS3, OES, RALD, RASK2, c-Ki-ras, c-Ki-ras2)
  Promoter: CMV
  Tag / fusion protein: mCerulean (on insert 1) (N terminal on insert)
  Cloning method: Restriction Enzyme; 5′ cloning site NheI (not destroyed); 3′ cloning site EcoRI (not destroyed)
  Sequencing primers: 5′ n/a
Gene/Insert 2
  Gene/Insert name: Split-KRas fragments fused with CIDs and FPs (alt name: KRas/13C(Q61L)-FKBP-mVenus-CAAX)
  Species: H. sapiens (human)
  Insert size (bp): 1680
  Mutation: KRas-Q61L
  Entrez Gene: KRAS (a.k.a. 'C-K-RAS, C-K-RAS, CFC2, K-RAS2A, K-RAS2B, K-RAS4A, K-RAS4B, K-Ras, K-Ras 2, KI-RAS, KRAS1, KRAS2, NS, NS3, OES, RALD, RASK2, c-Ki-ras, c-Ki-ras2)
  Promoter: CMV
  Tag / fusion protein: mVenus (on insert 2) (C terminal on insert)
  Cloning method: Restriction Enzyme; 5′ cloning site XbaI (not destroyed); 3′ cloning site NotI (not destroyed)
  Sequencing primers: 5′ n/a
Terms and licenses: Academic/Nonprofit Terms; Industry Terms: Not Available to Industry
Depositor comments: The plasmid will express two separate inserts, which include split-GTPase fragments that are fused with different CIDs and FPs
How to cite: pIRES-mCerulean-FRB-KRas/N12-KRas/13C(Q61L)-FKBP-mVenus-CAAX was a gift from Cliff Stains (Addgene plasmid # 214284 ; http://n2t.net/addgene:214284 ; RRID:Addgene_214284)
