[The description below was written by a language model from this plasmid's Addgene catalogue record and pLannotate feature annotations shown in this document.]
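Description:
pIRES-mCerulean-FRB-KRas/N12-KRas/13C(Q61L)-FKBP-mVenus-CAAX is a bicistronic mammalian expression plasmid built on the Takara pIRES backbone, with a sequenced length of about 8.9 kb. It is propagated in E. coli through a high-copy ColE1/pUC-type origin with ampicillin resistance. It also carries an f1 origin. An SV40 enhancer/early promoter drives a neomycin phosphotransferase gene followed by a synthetic poly(A) signal, which allows G418 selection of transfected mammalian cells.

The payload is a single transcription unit driven by the CMV immediate-early enhancer/promoter, with a chimeric β-globin/immunoglobulin intron upstream of the coding regions and an SV40 poly(A) signal annotated downstream. An EMCV IRES separates two open reading frames, so two distinct proteins are translated from one mRNA. The first cistron encodes mCerulean fused to the FRB rapamycin-binding domain and a very short N-terminal fragment of human KRas (N12). The second encodes the complementary KRas fragment (13C) carrying the Q61L substitution, fused to an FKBP domain, mVenus and, according to the name, a C-terminal CAAX motif, a prenylation signal that typically directs membrane anchoring. The automated annotation matches the FKBP segment to the F36V variant (DmrB), but the catalogue entry does not specify which FKBP version is present. The CAAX motif is not annotated separately.

FRB and FKBP form a chemically induced dimerization pair. The design intent is that adding a dimerizer brings the two inactive split-KRas fragments together to reassemble the GTPase, giving small-molecule control over KRas signalling in living cells. The cyan and yellow fluorescent proteins report the expression and localization of each fragment.
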