Features (pLannotate 1.2.2; 25 found; start..end, strand, type, name):
    335..1126    +  CDS            neo: KKA2_KLEPN - Also known as kan, nptII. Experimental evidence at protein level: Swiss-Prot protein existence level 1. Resistance to kanamycin, neomycin, paromomycin, ribostamycin, butirosin and gentamicin B. From Klebsiella pneumoniae.
   1193..1241    +  polyA_signal   poly(A) signal: synthetic polyadenylation signal
   1261..1315    -  misc_feature   bom (fragment): basis of mobility region from pBR322
   1417..1452    -  CDS            rop (fragment): Rop protein, which maintains plasmids at low copy number; rop
   1547..1651    +  promoter       AmpR promoter: bla
   1652..2512    +  CDS            AmpR: β-lactamase; bla; confers resistance to ampicillin, carbenicillin, and related antibiotics
   2683..3271    +  rep_origin     ori: high-copy-number ColE1/pMB1/pBR322/pUC origin of replication
   3484..3861    +  enhancer       CMV enhancer: human cytomegalovirus immediate early enhancer
   3862..4073    +  promoter       CMV promoter: human cytomegalovirus (CMV) immediate early promoter
   4234..4366    +  intron         chimeric intron: chimera between introns from human β-globin and immunoglobulin heavy chain genes
   4411..4429    +  promoter       T7 promoter: promoter for bacteriophage T7 RNA polymerase
   4435..5151    +  CDS            mCerulean: mCerulean is a basic (constitutively fluorescent) cyan fluorescent protein published in 2005, derived from Aequorea victoria. It is reported to be a very rapidly-maturing monomer.
   5175..5442    +  CDS            FRB (fragment) (sequence partly withheld): FKBP-rapamycin binding domain of human FRAP
   5497..5532    +  CDS            K-Ras (fragment): human small GTPase proto-oncoprotein
   5703..6165    +  misc_feature   IRES: internal ribosome entry site (IRES) of the encephalomyocarditis virus (EMCV)
   6196..6681    +  CDS            K-Ras (fragment): human small GTPase proto-oncoprotein
   6772..7092    +  CDS            DmrB: F36V mutant of FK506-binding protein FKBP12 binds synthetic ligands that do not bind wild-type FKBP
   7117..7830    +  CDS            mVenus: mVenus is a basic (constitutively fluorescent) yellow fluorescent protein published in 2006, derived from Aequorea victoria. It is reported to be a rapidly-maturing monomer with moderate acid sensitivity.
   7887..7904    -  promoter       T3 promoter (fragment): promoter for bacteriophage T3 RNA polymerase
   7922..8043    -  polyA_signal   SV40 poly(A) signal: SV40 polyadenylation signal
   8066..8134    -  CDS            large T antigen (fragment): large T antigen from SV40 (simian virus 40)
   8158..8225    +  CDS            lacZα (fragment): LacZα fragment of β-galactosidase; lacZ fragment
   8229..8657    +  rep_origin     f1 ori (sequence partly withheld): f1 bacteriophage origin of replication; arrow indicates direction of (+) strand synthesis
   8685..8736    -  misc_feature   bom (fragment): basis of mobility region from pBR322
   8801..284     +  promoter       SV40 promoter (across the origin): SV40 enhancer and early promoter
>Addgene plasmid #214284 | pIRES-mCerulean-FRB-KRas/N12-KRas/13C(Q61L)-FKBP-mVenus-CAAX | addgene full sequence | sequence record 422242 | Addgene NGS Result
GAAGTATGCAAAGCATGCATCTCAATTAGTCAGCAACCAGGTGTGGAAAGTCCCCAGGCTCCCCAGCAGG
CAGAAGTATGCAAAGCATGCATCTCAATTAGTCAGCAACCATAGTCCCGCCCCTAACTCCGCCCATCCCG
CCCCTAACTCCGCCCAGTTCCGCCCATTCTCCGCCCCATGGCTGACTAATTTTTTTTATTTATGCAGAGG
CCGAGGCCGCCTCGGCCTCTGAGCTATTCCAGAAGTAGTGAGGAGGCTTTTTTGGAGGCCTAGGCTTTTG
CAAAAAGCTTGATTCTTCTGACACAACAGTCTCGAACTTAAGGCTAGAGCCACCATGATTGAACAAGATG
GATTGCACGCAGGTTCTCCGGCCGCTTGGGTGGAGAGGCTATTCGGCTATGACTGGGCACAACAGACAAT
CGGCTGCTCTGATGCCGCCGTGTTCCGGCTGTCAGCGCAGGGGCGCCCGGTTCTTTTTGTCAAGACCGAC
CTGTCCGGTGCCCTGAATGAACTGCAGGACGAGGCAGCGCGGCTATCGTGGCTGGCCACGACGGGCGTTC
CTTGCGCAGCTGTGCTCGACGTTGTCACTGAAGCGGGAAGGGACTGGCTGCTATTGGGCGAAGTGCCGGG
GCAGGATCTCCTGTCATCTCACCTTGCTCCTGCCGAGAAAGTATCCATCATGGCTGATGCAATGCGGCGG
CTGCATACGCTTGATCCGGCTACCTGCCCATTCGACCACCAAGCGAAACATCGCATCGAGCGAGCACGTA
CTCGGATGGAAGCCGGTCTTGTCGATCAGGATGATCTGGACGAAGAGCATCAGGGGCTCGCGCCAGCCGA
ACTGTTCGCCAGGCTCAAGGCGCGCATGCCCGACGGCGAGGATCTCGTCGTGACCCATGGCGATGCCTGC
TTGCCGAATATCATGGTGGAAAATGGCCGCTTTTCTGGATTCATCGACTGTGGCCGGCTGGGTGTGGCGG
ACCGCTATCAGGACATAGCGTTGGCTACCCGTGATATTGCTGAAGAGCTTGGCGGCGAATGGGCTGACCG
CTTCCTCGTGCTTTACGGTATCGCCGCTCCCGATTCGCAGCGCATCGCCTTCTATCGCCTTCTTGACGAG
TTCTTCTGAGCGGGACTCTGGGGTTCGAAATGACCGACCAAGCGACGCCCAACCTGCCATCACGATGGCC
GCAATAAAATATCTTTATTTTCATTACATCTGTGTGTTGGTTTTTTGTGTGAATCGATAGCGATAAGGAT
CCGCGTATGGTGCACTCTCAGTACAATCTGCTCTGATGCCGCATAGTTAAGCCAGCCCCGACACCCGCCA
ACACCCGCTGACGCGCCCTGACGGGCTTGTCTGCTCCCGGCATCCGCTTACAGACAAGCTGTGACCGTCT
CCGGGAGCTGCATGTGTCAGAGGTTTTCACCGTCATCACCGAAACGCGCGAGACGAAAGGGCCTCGTGAT
ACGCCTATTTTTATAGGTTAATGTCATGATAATAATGGTTTCTTAGACGTCAGGTGGCACTTTTCGGGGA
AATGTGCGCGGAACCCCTATTTGTTTATTTTTCTAAATACATTCAAATATGTATCCGCTCATGAGACAAT
AACCCTGATAAATGCTTCAATAATATTGAAAAAGGAAGAGTATGAGTATTCAACATTTCCGTGTCGCCCT
TATTCCCTTTTTTGCGGCATTTTGCCTTCCTGTTTTTGCTCACCCAGAAACGCTGGTGAAAGTAAAAGAT
GCTGAAGATCAGTTGGGTGCACGAGTGGGTTACATCGAACTGGATCTCAACAGCGGTAAGATCCTTGAGA
GTTTTCGCCCCGAAGAACGTTTTCCAATGATGAGCACTTTTAAAGTTCTGCTATGTGGCGCGGTATTATC
CCGTATTGACGCCGGGCAAGAGCAACTCGGTCGCCGCATACACTATTCTCAGAATGACTTGGTTGAGTAC
TCACCAGTCACAGAAAAGCATCTTACGGATGGCATGACAGTAAGAGAATTATGCAGTGCTGCCATAACCA
TGAGTGATAACACTGCGGCCAACTTACTTCTGACAACGATCGGAGGACCGAAGGAGCTAACCGCTTTTTT
GCACAACATGGGGGATCATGTAACTCGCCTTGATCGTTGGGAACCGGAGCTGAATGAAGCCATACCAAAC
GACGAGCGTGACACCACGATGCCTGTAGCAATGGCAACAACGTTGCGCAAACTATTAACTGGCGAACTAC
TTACTCTAGCTTCCCGGCAACAATTAATAGACTGGATGGAGGCGGATAAAGTTGCAGGACCACTTCTGCG
CTCGGCCCTTCCGGCTGGCTGGTTTATTGCTGATAAATCTGGAGCCGGTGAGCGTGGGTCTCGCGGTATC
ATTGCAGCACTGGGGCCAGATGGTAAGCCCTCCCGTATCGTAGTTATCTACACGACGGGGAGTCAGGCAA
CTATGGATGAACGAAATAGACAGATCGCTGAGATAGGTGCCTCACTGATTAAGCATTGGTAACTGTCAGA
CCAAGTTTACTCATATATACTTTAGATTGATTTAAAACTTCATTTTTAATTTAAAAGGATCTAGGTGAAG
ATCCTTTTTGATAATCTCATGACCAAAATCCCTTAACGTGAGTTTTCGTTCCACTGAGCGTCAGACCCCG
TAGAAAAGATCAAAGGATCTTCTTGAGATCCTTTTTTTCTGCGCGTAATCTGCTGCTTGCAAACAAAAAA
ACCACCGCTACCAGCGGTGGTTTGTTTGCCGGATCAAGAGCTACCAACTCTTTTTCCGAAGGTAACTGGC
TTCAGCAGAGCGCAGATACCAAATACTGTTCTTCTAGTGTAGCCGTAGTTAGGCCACCACTTCAAGAACT
CTGTAGCACCGCCTACATACCTCGCTCTGCTAATCCTGTTACCAGTGGCTGCTGCCAGTGGCGATAAGTC
GTGTCTTACCGGGTTGGACTCAAGACGATAGTTACCGGATAAGGCGCAGCGGTCGGGCTGAACGGGGGGT
TCGTGCACACAGCCCAGCTTGGAGCGAACGACCTACACCGAACTGAGATACCTACAGCGTGAGCTATGAG
AAAGCGCCACGCTTCCCGAAGGGAGAAAGGCGGACAGGTATCCGGTAAGCGGCAGGGTCGGAACAGGAGA
GCGCACGAGGGAGCTTCCAGGGGGAAACGCCTGGTATCTTTATAGTCCTGTCGGGTTTCGCCACCTCTGA
CTTGAGCGTCGATTTTTGTGATGCTCGTCAGGGGGGCGGAGCCTATGGAAAAACGCCAGCAACGCGGCCT
TTTTACGGTTCCTGGCCTTTTGCTGGCCTTTTGCTCACATGGCTCGACAGATCTTCAATATTGGCCATTA
GCCATATTATTCATTGGTTATATAGCATAAATCAATATTGGCTATTGGCCATTGCATACGTTGTATCTAT
ATCATAATATGTACATTTATATTGGCTCATGTCCAATATGACCGCCATGTTGGCATTGATTATTGACTAG
TTATTAATAGTAATCAATTACGGGGTCATTAGTTCATAGCCCATATATGGAGTTCCGCGTTACATAACTT
ACGGTAAATGGCCCGCCTGGCTGACCGCCCAACGACCCCCGCCCATTGACGTCAATAATGACGTATGTTC
CCATAGTAACGCCAATAGGGACTTTCCATTGACGTCAATGGGTGGAGTATTTACGGTAAACTGCCCACTT
GGCAGTACATCAAGTGTATCATATGCCAAGTCCGCCCCCTATTGACGTCAATGACGGTAAATGGCCCGCC
TGGCATTATGCCCAGTACATGACCTTACGGGACTTTCCTACTTGGCAGTACATCTACGTATTAGTCATCG
CTATTACCATGGTGATGCGGTTTTGGCAGTACACCAATGGGCGTGGATAGCGGTTTGACTCACGGGGATT
TCCAAGTCTCCACCCCATTGACGTCAATGGGAGTTTGTTTTGGCACCAAAATCAACGGGACTTTCCAAAA
TGTCGTAACAACTGCGATCGCCCGCCCCGTTGACGCAAATGGGCGGTAGGCGTGTACGGTGGGAGGTCTA
TATAAGCAGAGCTCGTTTAGTGAACCGTCAGATCACTAGAAGCTTTATTGCGGTAGTTTATCACAGTTAA
ATTGCTAACGCAGTCAGTGCTTCTGACACAACAGTCTCGAACTTAAGCTGCAGTGACTCTCTTAAGGTAG
CCTTGCAGAAGTTGGTCGTGAGGCACTGGGCAGGTAAGTATCAAGGTTACAAGACAGGTTTAAGGAGACC
AATAGAAACTGGGCTTGTCGAGACAGAGAAGACTCTTGCGTTTCTGATAGGCACCTATTGGTCTTACTGA
CATCCACTTTGCCTTTCTCTCCACAGGTGTCCACTCCCAGTTCAATTACAGCTCTTAAGGCTAGAGTACT
TAATACGACTCACTATAGGCTAGCATGGTGAGCAAGGGCGAGGAGCTGTTCACCGGGGTGGTGCCCATCC
TGGTCGAGCTGGACGGCGACGTAAACGGCCACAAGTTCAGCGTGTCCGGCGAGGGCGAGGGCGATGCCAC
CTACGGCAAGCTGACCCTGAAGTTCATCTGCACCACCGGCAAGCTGCCCGTGCCCTGGCCCACCCTCGTG
ACCACCCTGACCTGGGGCGTGCAGTGCTTCGCCCGCTACCCCGACCACATGAAGCAGCACGACTTCTTCA
AGTCCGCCATGCCCGAAGGCTACGTCCAGGAGCGCACCATCTTCTTCAAGGACGACGGCAACTACAAGAC
CCGCGCCGAGGTGAAGTTCGAGGGCGACACCCTGGTGAACCGCATCGAGCTGAAGGGCATCGACTTCAAG
GAGGACGGCAACATCCTGGGGCACAAGCTGGAGTACAACGCCATCAGCGACAACGTCTATATCACCGCCG
ACAAGCAGAAGAACGGCATCAAGGCCAACTTCAAGATCCGCCACAACATCGAGGACGGCAGCGTGCAGCT
CGCCGACCACTACCAGCAGAACACCCCCATCGGCGACGGCCCCGTGCTGCTGCCCGACAACCACTACCTG
AGCACCCAGTCCAAGCTGAGCAAAGACCCCAACGAGAAGCGCGATCACATGGTCCTGCTGGAGTTCGTGA
CCGCCGCCGGGATCACTCTCGGCATGGACGAGCTGTACAAGGGCGGTGGCTCATCTGGCGGAGGT
[270 nt withheld, positions 5176-5445]
CAGATCTCGTACGCGTCCCGGGGCGGTGGCTCATCTGGCGGAGGTGAGCTCATGACTGAATATAAACTTG
TGGTAGTTGGAGCTGGTTAAGAATTCACGCGTCGAGCATGCATCTAGGGCGGCCAATTCCGCCCCTCTCC
CCCCCCCCCCTCTCCCTCCCCCCCCCCTAACGTTACTGGCCGAAGCCGCTTGGAATAAGGCCGGTGTGCG
TTTGTCTATATGTTATTTTCCACCATATTGCCGTCTTTTGGCAATGTGAGGGCCCGGAAACCTGGCCCTG
TCTTCTTGACGAGCATTCCTAGGGGTCTTTCCCCTCTCGCCAAAGGAATGCAAGGTCTGTTGAATGTCGT
GAAGGAAGCAGTTCCTCTGGAAGCTTCTTGAAGACAAACAACGTCTGTAGCGACCCTTTGCAGGCAGCGG
AACCCCCCACCTGGCGACAGGTGCCTCTGCGGCCAAAAGCCACGTGTATAAGATACACCTGCAAAGGCGG
CACAACCCCAGTGCCACGTTGTGAGTTGGATAGTTGTGGAAAGAGTCAAATGGCTCTCCTCAAGCGTATT
CAACAAGGGGCTGAAGGATGCCCAGAAGGTACCCCATTGTATGGGATCTGATCTGGGGCCTCGGTGCACA
TGCTTTACATGTGTTTAGTCGAGGTTAAAAAAACGTCTAGGCCCCCCGAACCACGGGGACGTGGTTTTCC
TTTGAAAAACACGATGATAAGCTTGCCACAACCCGGGATCCTCTAGAATGGGCGTAGGCAAGAGTGCCTT
GACGATACAGCTAATTCAGAATCATTTTGTGGACGAATATGATCCAACAATAGAGGATTCCTACAGGAAG
CAAGTAGTAATTGATGGAGAAACCTGTCTCTTGGATATTCTCGACACAGCAGGTCTGGAGGAGTACAGTG
CAATGAGGGACCAGTACATGAGGACTGGGGAGGGCTTTCTTTGTGTATTTGCCATAAATAATACTAAATC
ATTTGAAGATATTCACCATTATAGAGAACAAATTAAAAGAGTTAAGGACTCTGAAGATGTACCTATGGTC
CTAGTAGGAAATAAATGTGATTTGCCTTCCAGAACAGTAGACACAAAACAGGCTCAGGACTTAGCAAGAA
GTTATGGAATTCCTTTTATTGAAACATCAGCAAAGACAAGACAGGGTGTTGATGATGCCTTCTATACATT
AGTTCGAGAAATTCGAAAACATAAAGAAAAGATGAGCAAAGATGGTGGGGATCCCAATTGGGAGCTCGTG
TACACGGCGCGCCTGCAGGGAGGTGGCTCATCTGGCGGAGGTCAGATCTCGTACGCGTCCCGGGGCGGAG
TGCAGGTGGAAACCATCTCCCCAGGAGACGGGCGCACCTTCCCCAAGCGCGGCCAGACCTGCGTGGTGCA
CTACACCGGGATGCTTGAAGATGGAAAGAAATTTGATTCCTCCCGGGACAGAAACAAGCCCTTTAAGTTT
ATGCTAGGCAAGCAGGAGGTGATCCGAGGCTGGGAAGAAGGGGTTGCCCAGATGAGTGTGGGTCAGAGAG
CCAAACTGACTATATCTCCAGATTATGCCTATGGTGCCACTGGGCACCCAGGCATCATCCCACCACATGC
CACTCTCGTCTTCGATGTGGAGCTTCTAAAACTGGAAGGCGGTGGCTCATCTGGCGGAGGTGTGAGCAAG
GGCGAGGAGCTGTTCACCGGGGTGGTGCCCATCCTGGTCGAGCTGGACGGCGACGTAAACGGCCACAAGT
TCAGCGTGTCCGGCGAGGGCGAGGGCGATGCCACCTACGGCAAGCTGACCCTGAAGCTCATCTGCACCAC
CGGCAAGCTGCCCGTGCCCTGGCCCACCCTCGTGACCACCCTCGGCTACGGCCTGCAGTGCTTCGCCCGC
TACCCCGACCACATGAAGCAGCACGACTTCTTCAAGTCCGCCATGCCCGAAGGCTACGTCCAGGAGCGCA
CCATCTTCTTCAAGGACGACGGCAACTACAAGACCCGCGCCGAGGTGAAGTTCGAGGGCGACACCCTGGT
GAACCGCATCGAGCTGAAGGGCATCGACTTCAAGGAGGACGGCAACATCCTGGGGCACAAGCTGGAGTAC
AACTACAACAGCCACAACGTCTATATCACCGCCGACAAGCAGAAGAACGGCATCAAGGCCAACTTCAAGA
TCCGCCACAACATCGAGGACGGCGGCGTGCAGCTCGCCGACCACTACCAGCAGAACACCCCCATCGGCGA
CGGCCCCGTGCTGCTGCCCGACAACCACTACCTGAGCTACCAGTCCAAGCTGAGCAAAGACCCCAACGAG
AAGCGCGATCACATGGTCCTGCTGGAGTTCGTGACCGCCGCCGGGATCACTCTCGGCATGGACGAGCTGT
ACAAGAAAAAAAAGAAGAAAAAGAGCAAGACCAAATGCGTGATTATGTAAGCGGCCGCTTCCCTTTAGTG
AGGGTTAATGCTTCGAGCAGACATGATAAGATACATTGATGAGTTTGGACAAACCACAACTAGAATGCAG
TGAAAAAAATGCTTTATTTGTGAAATTTGTGATGCTATTGCTTTATTTGTAACCATTATAAGCTGCAATA
AACAAGTTAACAACAACAATTGCATTCATTTTATGTTTCAGGTTCAGGGGGAGATGTGGGAGGTTTTTTA
AAGCAAGTAAAACCTCTACAAATGTGGTAAAATCCGATAAGGATCGATCCGGGCTGGCGTAATAGCGAAG
AGGCCCGCACCGATCGCCCTTCCCAACAGTTGCGCAGCCTGAATGGCGAATGG
[124 nt withheld, positions 8229-8352]
C
[91 nt withheld, positions 8354-8444]
A
[49 nt withheld, positions 8446-8494]
CCTTTGACGTTGGAGTCCACGTTCTTT
[37 nt withheld, positions 8522-8558]
ACCCTATCTCGGTCTATTCTTTTGATTTATAAGGGATTTTGCCGATTTCGGCCTATTGGTTAAAAAATGA
GCTGATTTAACAAAAATTTAACGCGAATTTTAACAAAATATTAACGCTTACAATTTCCTGATGCGGTATT
TTCTCCTTACGCATCTGTGCGGTATTTCACACCGCATACGCGGATCTGCGCAGCACCATGGCCTGAAATA
ACCTCTGAAAGAGGAACTTGGTTAGGTACCTTCTGAGGCGGAAAGAACCAGCTGTGGAATGTGTGTCAGT
TAGGGTGTGGAAAGTCCCCAGGCTCCCCAGCAGGCA
